Addgene plasmid #28000: pDR-GW FLIPglu-2µΔ13V
Depositing lab: Wolf Frommer. Depositing organization: Carnegie Institution for Science. Publication: Dynamic analysis of cytosolic glucose and ATP levels in yeast using optical sensors. Bermejo C, Haerizadeh F, Takanaga H, Chermak D, Frommer WB. Biochem J. 2010 Dec 1. 432(2):399-406. 10.1042/BJ20100946 PubMed 20854260.
Backbone
  Vector backbone: pDRf1GW-ura3
  Backbone size w/o insert (bp): 6866
  Vector type: Yeast Expression
  Selectable markers: URA3
Growth in bacteria
  Bacterial resistance: Ampicillin, 100 μg/mL
  Growth temperature: 37°C
  Growth strain: DH5alpha
  Copy number: High Copy
Gene/Insert
  Gene/Insert name: FLIPglu-2µΔ13V
  Species: E. Coli
  Insert size (bp): 2316
  Mutation: H152A
  Tag / fusion protein: eCFP (N terminal on insert); eYFP (C terminal on insert)
  Cloning method: Gateway Cloning; 5′ cloning site Gateway-based cloning (not destroyed); 3′ cloning site Gateway-based cloning (not destroyed)
  Sequencing primers: 5′ pPMA-For 5'-AACAATCGTTAATAATTAATTAATTGG; 3′ pHybLex_rev
Terms and licenses: Academic/Nonprofit Terms; Industry Terms: Not Available to Industry
How to cite: pDR-GW FLIPglu-2µΔ13V was a gift from Wolf Frommer (Addgene plasmid # 28000 ; http://n2t.net/addgene:28000 ; RRID:Addgene_28000)
