[The description below was written by a language model from this plasmid's Addgene catalogue record.]
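Description:
pDR-GW FLIPglu-2µΔ13V is a yeast expression plasmid built on the Gateway-compatible pDRf1GW-ura3 backbone (about 6.9 kb without insert). It is a shuttle vector: in E. coli it is maintained at high copy under ampicillin selection, and in yeast transformants are selected through the URA3 auxotrophic marker, which complements uracil auxotrophy. The record does not list the yeast replication origin or explicitly name the promoter and terminator. One of the listed sequencing primers is named for a PMA promoter, which suggests that the insert sits downstream of a PMA-type promoter, but this is only an inference from the primer name.

The roughly 2.3 kb insert, introduced by Gateway recombination with the flanking recombination sites retained, encodes a genetically encoded FRET sensor for glucose. A binding moiety of E. coli origin carrying an H152A substitution is sandwiched between eCFP at the N terminus and eYFP at the C terminus. The record does not name the binding protein. In sensors of this design, ligand binding changes the conformation of the central domain, which alters energy transfer between the cyan donor and the yellow acceptor, so the emission ratio reports analyte concentration. By the naming convention of this sensor family, "2µ" most likely refers to an affinity in the low micromolar range and "Δ13" to a shortened linker or terminal deletion variant, although the record does not spell these out. The associated publication indicates that the construct is used for dynamic optical monitoring of cytosolic glucose levels in living yeast cells.
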