>Addgene plasmid #28000 | pDR-GW FLIPglu-2µΔ13V | addgene partial sequence | sequence record 34292 | 28000 with pHyblex_rev
ACTTATTTATAATAAAAATCATAAATCATAAGAAATTCGCTTATTTAGAAGTGTCAACAACGTATCTACC
AACGATTTGACCCTTTTCCATCTTTTCGTAAATTTCTGGCAAGGTAGACAAGCCGACAACCTTGATTGGA
GACTTGACCAAACCTCTGGCGAAGAAGTCCAAAGCTGGATCCGCGCGTAATACGACTCACTATAGGGCGA
ATTGGGTACCGGGCCCCCCCTCGAGGTCGACCTGCAGCGGCCATCATGAATTAACTACACCACTTTGTAC
AAGAAAGCTGGGTCTAGATAGCTTTTACTTGTACAGCTCGTCCATGCCGAGAGTGATCCCGGCGGCGGTC
ACGAACTCCAGCAGGACCATGTGATCGCGCTTCTCGTTGGGGTCTTTGCTCAGGGCGGACTGGTAGCTCA
GGTAGTGGTTGTCGGGCAGCAGCACGGGGCCGTCGCCGATGGGGGTGTTCTGCTGGTAGTGGTCGGCGAG
CTGCACGCCGCCGTCCTCGATGTTGTGGCGGATCTTGAAGTTGGCCTTGATGCCGTTCTTCTGCTTGTCG
GCGGTGATATAGACGTTGTGGCTGTTGTAGTTGTACTCCAGCTTGTGCCCCAGGATGTTGCCGTCCTCCT
TGAAGTCGATGCCCTTCAGCTCGATGCGGTTCACCAGGGTGTCGCCCTCGAACTTCACCTCGGCGCGGGT
CTTGTAGTTGCCGTCGTCCTTGAAGAAGATGGTGCGCTCCTGGACGTAGCCTTCGGGCATGGCGGACTTG
AAGAAGTCGTGCTGCTTCATGTGGTCGGGGTAGCGGGCGAAGCACTGCAGGC
