>Addgene plasmid #28000 | pDR-GW FLIPglu-2µΔ13V | addgene partial sequence | sequence record 34293 | 28000 with FLIPglu (ggcgtccatcttatctttcg)
TTCTTTAATCACGTAAGTGGTACGTGCTTCTGCATCCGGAGCGCCCGGTTCACCTTTCAGCAGTACGAAC
TGAATCTGACCGTCTTTGTTCAGATCCCAACCCTGATTCGCCGCCCAGTGTTTAGCAATCAAATCGCCTT
GAATAATGCCGGACTCTTTGGAGTCAGTGCCAACGTAGTAGGCTTTGTCGTAGCTATCCAGCGCCTTACG
AGACGGTTCTTTGTTGAAGAAAACCACCGGCACGTTTTGCCCACGCGCTTTCTCAATCACCGTACCCGCA
GCTGCCGGGTCAACCAGGTTGATTGCCAGTGCCTTCACCCCTTTCGCCAGCAATACGTCGATCTGATCGT
TCTGCTTGGACTGGTCATTCTGAGAATCATTCATCAGCAGCTGAACATCTGGCGCGGCTTTCGCATCTTG
CTCAATAGCCTTGCGCACTACAGACATAAAGTTATCGTCGTACTTATAGATTGTTACACCAATGCGAGTA
TCAGCGATCCCGGCGGCGGTCACGAACTCCAGCAGGACCATGTGATCGCGCTTCTCGTTGGGGTCTTTGC
TCAGGGCGGACTGGGTGCTCAGGTAGTGGTTGTCGGGCAGCAGCACGGGGCCGTCGCCGATGGGGGTGTT
CTGCTGGTAGTGGTCGGCGAGCTGCACGCTGCCGTCCTCGATGTTGTGGCGGATCTTGAAGTTGGCCTTG
ATGCCGTTCTTCTGCTTGTCGGCGGTGATATAGACGTTGTGGCTGATGTAGTTGTACTCCAGCTTGTGCC
CCAGGATGTTGCCGTCCTCCTTGAAGTCGATGCCCTTCAGCTCGATGCGGTTCACCAGGGTGTCGCCCTC
GAACTTCACCTCGGCGCGGGTCTTGTAGT
